>Addgene plasmid #109797 | pHH0103_DOK5_IRS | addgene full sequence | sequence record 213647 | Addgene NGS Result
TTGACAATTAATCATCGGCTCGTATAATGTGTGGAATTGTGAGCGGATAACAATTTCACACAGGAAACAG
CCAGTCCGTTTAGGTGTTTTCACGAGCACTTCACCAACAAGGACCATAGATTATGAAAATCGAAGAACAC
CATCACCATCACCATTCCAGCGGTAAGCTTATGTCCCCTATACTAGGTTATTGGAAAATTAAGGGCCTTG
TGCAACCCACTCGACTTCTTTTGGAATATCTTGAAGAAAAATATGAAGAGCATTTGTATGAGCGCGATGA
AGGTGATAAATGGCGAAACAAAAAGTTTGAATTGGGTTTGGAGTTTCCCAATCTTCCTTATTATATTGAT
GGTGATGTTAAATTAACACAGTCTATGGCCATCATACGTTATATAGCTGACAAGCACAACATGTTGGGTG
GTTGTCCAAAAGAGCGTGCAGAGATTTCAATGCTTGAAGGAGCGGTTTTGGATATTAGATACGGTGTTTC
GAGAATTGCATATAGTAAAGACTTTGAAACTCTCAAAGTTGATTTTCTTAGCAAGCTACCTGAAATGCTG
AAAATGTTCGAAGATCGTTTATGTCATAAAACATATTTAAATGGTGATCATGTAACCCATCCTGACTTCA
TGTTGTATGACGCTCTTGATGTTGTTTTATACATGGACCCAATGTGCCTGGATGCGTTCCCAAAATTAGT
TTGTTTTAAAAAACGTATTGAAGCTATCCCACAAATTGATAAGTACTTGAAATCCAGCAAGTATATAGCA
TGGCCTTTGCAGGGCTGGCAAGCCACGTTTGGTGGTGGCGACCATCCTCCAAAATCGGATCTGGAAGTTC
TGTTCCAGGGGCCCCTGTCCAGCGGTCTGGTTCCGCGTGGTTCCGGTACCGCGGCCCAGCCGGCCGGTGT
GGAACGTGAGCAGTCTGAACGCTTTAATGTTTATCTGATGCCGTCCCCAAACCTGGACGTTCATGGTGAA
TGCGCCCTGCAAATCACCTATGAGTACATTTGCCTGTGGGATGTGCAGAACCCGCGCGTCAAACTGATCT
CTTGGCCTCTGTCTGCGCTGCGTCGTTACGGTCGTGACACTACCTGGTTCACCTTCGAAGCGGGTCGCAT
GTGTGAGACTGGCGAAGGCCTGTTCATTTTCCAGACGCGTGATGGCGAAGCAATCTACCAGAAAGTACAC
AGCGCTGCACTGGCTATCGCGGAACAGCACGAACGTCTGGCGGCCGCATA
[142 nt withheld, positions 1241-1382]
C
[98 nt withheld, positions 1384-1481]
AGTTTGTACTGGTGACGAAACTCAGTGTCTAGCTAGAGTGGC
[149 nt withheld, positions 1524-1672]
T
[41 nt withheld, positions 1674-1714]
T
[62 nt withheld, positions 1716-1777]
A
[35 nt withheld, positions 1779-1813]
CCTCCCTCAATCGGTTGAATGTCGCCCTTTTGTCTTTGGCGCTGGTAAACCATATGAA
[86 nt withheld, positions 1872-1957]
T
[54 nt withheld, positions 1959-2012]
CTAGCGCCGCCCTATACCTTGTCTGCCTCCCCGCGTTGCGTCGCGGTGCATGGAGCCGGGCCACCTCGAC
CTGAATGGAAGCCGGCGGCACCTCGCTAACGGATTCACCACTCCAAGAATTGGAGCCAATCAATTCTTGC
GGAGAACTGTGAATGCGCAAACCAACCCTTGGCAGAACATATCCATCGCGTCCGCCATCTCCAGCAGCCG
CACGCGGCGCATCTCGGGCAGCGTTGGGTCCTGGCCACGGGTGCGCATGATCGTGCTCCTGTCGTTGAGG
ACCCGGCTAGGCTGGCGGGGTTGCCTTACTGGTTAGCAGAATGAATCACCGATACGCGAGCGAACGTGAA
GCGACTGCTGCTGCAAAACGTCTGCGACCTGAGCAACAACATGAATGGTCTTCGGTTTCCGTGTTTCGTA
AAGTCTGGAAACGCGGAAGTCAGCGCCCTGCACCATTATGTTCCGGATCTGCATCGCAGGATGCTGCTGG
CTACCCTGTGGAACACCTACATCTGTATTAACGAAGCGCTGGCATTGACCCTGAGTGATTTTTCTCTGGT
CCCGCCGCATCCATACCGCCAGTTGTTTACCCTCACAACGTTCCAGTAACCGGGCATGTTCATCATCAGT
AACCCGTATCGTGAGCATCCTCTCTCGTTTCATCGGTATCATTACCCCCATGAACAGAAATCCCCCTTAC
ACGGAGGCATCAGTGACCAAACAGGAAAAAACCGCCCTTAACATGGCCCGCTTTATCAGAAGCCAGACAT
TAACGCTTCTGGAGAAACTCAACGAGCTGGACGCGGATGAACAGGCAGACATCTGTGAATCGCTTCACGA
CCACGCTGATGAGCTTTACCGCAGGATCCGCGAAATTGTAAGCGTTAATATTTTGTTAAAATTCGCGTTA
AATTTTTGTTAAATCAGCTCATTTTTTAACCAATAGGCCGAAATCGGCAAAATCCCTTATAAATCAAAAG
AATAGACCGAGATAGGGT
[37 nt withheld, positions 3011-3047]
AAAGAACGTGGACTCCAACGTCAAAGG
[49 nt withheld, positions 3075-3123]
T
[91 nt withheld, positions 3125-3215]
G
[124 nt withheld, positions 3217-3340]
CGCGGATCCTGCCTCGCGCGTTTCGGTGATGACGGTGAAAACCTCTGACACATGCAGCTCCCGGAGACGG
TCACAGCTTGTCTGTAAGCGGATGCCGGGAGCAGACAAGCCCGTCAGGGCGCGTCAGCGGGTGTTGGCGG
GTGTCGGGGCGCAGCCATGACCCAGTCACGTAGCGATAGCGGAGTGTATACTGGCTTAACTATGCGGCAT
CAGAGCAGATTGTACTGAGAGTGCACCATATGCGGTGTGAAATACCGCACAGATGCGTAAGGAGAAAATA
CCGCATCAGGCGCTCTTCCGCTTCCTCGCTCACTGACTCGCTGCGCTCGGTCGTTCGGCTGCGGCGAGCG
GTATCAGCTCACTCAAAGGCGGTAATACGGTTATCCACAGAATCAGGGGATAACGCAGGAAAGAACATGT
GAGCAAAAGGCCAGCAAAAGGCCAGGAACCGTAAAAAGGCCGCGTTGCTGGCGTTTTTCCATAGGCTCCG
CCCCCCTGACGAGCATCACAAAAATCGACGCTCAAGTCAGAGGTGGCGAAACCCGACAGGACTATAAAGA
TACCAGGGTTTCCCCCTGGAAGCTCCCTCGTGCGCTCTCCTGTTCCGACCCTGCCGCTTACCGGATACCT
GTCCGCCTTTCTCCCTTCGGGAAGCGTGGCGCTTTCTCATAGCTCACGCTGTAGGTATCTCAGTTCGGTG
TAGGTCGTTCGCTCCAAGCTGGGCTGTGTGCACGAACCCCCCGTTCAGCCCGACCGCTGCGCCTTATCCG
GTAACTATCGTCTTGAGTCCAACCCGGTAAGACACGACTTATCGCCACTGGCAGCAGCCACTGGTAACAG
GATTAGCAGAGCGAGGTATGTAGGCGGTGCTACAGAGTTCTTGAAGTGGTGGCCTAACTACGGCTACACT
AGAAGGACAGTATTTGGTATCTGCGCTCTGCTGAAGCCAGTTACCTTCGGAAAAAGAGTTGGTAGCTCTT
GATCCGGCAAACAAACCACCGCTGGTAGCGGTGGTTTTTTTGTTTGCAAGCAGCAGATTACGCGCAGAAA
AAAAGGATCTCAAGAAGATCCTTTGATCTTTTCTACGGGGTCTGACGCTCAGTGGAACGAAAACTCACGT
TAAGGGATTTTGGTCATGAGATTATCAAAAAGGATCTTCACCTAGATCCTTTTAAATTAAAAATGAAGTT
TTAAATCAATCTAAAGTATATATGAGTAAACTTGGTCTGACAGTTACCAATGCTTAATCAGTGAGGCACC
TATCTCAGCGATCTGTCTATTTCGTTCATCCATAGTTGCCTGACTCCCCGTCGTGTAGATAACTACGATA
CGGGAGGGCTTACCATCTGGCCCCAGTGCTGCAATGATACCGCGAGACCCACGCTCACCGGCTCCAGATT
TATCAGCAATAAACCAGCCAGCCGGAAGGGCCGAGCGCAGAAGTGGTCCTGCAACTTTATCCGCCTCCAT
CCAGTCTATTAATTGTTGCCGGGAAGCTAGAGTAAGTAGTTCGCCAGTTAATAGTTTGCGCAACGTTGTT
GCCATTGCTGCAGGCATCGTGGTGTCACGCTCGTCGTTTGGTATGGCTTCATTCAGCTCCGGTTCCCAAC
GATCAAGGCGAGTTACATGATCCCCCATGTTGTGCAAAAAAGCGGTTAGCTCCTTCGGTCCTCCGATCGT
TGTCAGAAGTAAGTTGGCCGCAGTGTTATCACTCATGGTTATGGCAGCACTGCATAATTCTCTTACTGTC
ATGCCATCCGTAAGATGCTTTTCTGTGACTGGTGAGTACTCAACCAAGTCATTCTGAGAATAGTGTATGC
GGCGACCGAGTTGCTCTTGCCCGGCGTCAACACGGGATAATACCGCGCCACATAGCAGAACTTTAAAAGT
GCTCATCATTGGAAAACGTTCTTCGGGGCGAAAACTCTCAAGGATCTTACCGCTGTTGAGATCCAGTTCG
ATGTAACCCACTCGTGCACCCAACTGATCTTCAGCATCTTTTACTTTCACCAGCGTTTCTGGGTGAGCAA
AAACAGGAAGGCAAAATGCCGCAAAAAAGGGAATAAGGGCGACACGGAAATGTTGAATACTCATACTCTT
CCTTTTTCAATATTATTGAAGCATTTATCAGGGTTATTGTCTCATGAGCGGATACATATTTGAATGTATT
TAGAAAAATAAACAAATAGGGGTTCCGCGCACATTTCCCCGAAAAGTGCCACCTGACGTCTAAGAAACCA
TTATTATCATGACATTAACCTATAAAAATAGGCGTATCACGAGGCCCTTTCGTCTTCAAGAATTCCCGAC
ACCATCGAATGGTGCAAAACCTTTCGCGGTATGGCATGATAGCGCCCGGAAGAGAGTCAATTCAGGGTGG
TGAATGTGAAACCAGTAACGTTATACGATGTCGCAGAGTATGCCGGTGTCTCTTATCAGACCGTTTCCCG
CGTGGTGAACCAGGCCAGCCACGTTTCTGCGAAAACGCGGGAAAAAGTGGAAGCGGCGATGGCGGAGCTG
AATTACATTCCCAACCGCGTGGCACAACAACTGGCGGGCAAACAGTCGTTGCTGATTGGCGTTGCCACCT
CCAGTCTGGCCCTGCACGCGCCGTCGCAAATTGTCGCGGCGATTAAATCTCGCGCCGATCAACTGGGTGC
CAGCGTGGTGGTGTCGATGGTAGAACGAAGCGGCGTCGAAGCCTGTAAAGCGGCGGTGCACAATCTTCTC
GCGCAACGCGTCAGTGGGCTGATCATTAACTATCCGCTGGATGACCAGGATGCCATTGCTGTGGAAGCTG
CCTGCACTAATGTTCCGGCGTTATTTCTTGATGTCTCTGACCAGACACCCATCAACAGTATTATTTTCTC
CCATGAAGACGGTACGCGACTGGGCGTGGAGCATCTGGTCGCATTGGGTCACCAGCAAATCGCGCTGTTA
GCGGGCCCATTAAGTTCTGTCTCGGCGCGTCTGCGTCTGGCTGGCTGGCATAAATATCTCACTCGCAATC
AAATTCAGCCGATAGCGGAACGGGAAGGCGACTGGAGTGCCATGTCCGGTTTTCAACAAACCATGCAAAT
GCTGAATGAGGGCATCGTTCCCACTGCGATGCTGGTTGCCAACGATCAGATGGCGCTGGGCGCAATGCGC
GCCATTACCGAGTCCGGGCTGCGCGTTGGTGCGGATATCTCGGTAGTGGGATACGACGATACCGAAGACA
GCTCATGTTATATCCCGCCGTTAACCACCATCAAACAGGATTTTCGCCTGCTGGGGCAAACCAGCGTGGA
CCGCTTGCTGCAACTCTCTCAGGGCCAGGCGGTGAAGGGCAATCAGCTGTTGCCCGTCTCACTGGTGAAA
AGAAAAACCACCCTGGCGCCCAATACGCAAACCGCCTCTCCCCGCGCGTTGGCCGATTCATTAATGCAGC
TGGCACGACAGGTTTCCCGACTGGAAAGCGGGCAGTGAGCGCAACGCAATTAATGTAAGTTAGCTCACTC
ATTAGGCACAATTCTCATGTTTGACAGCTTATCATCGACTGCACGGTGCACCAATGCTTCTGGCGTCAGG
CAGCCATCGGAAGCTGTGGTATGGCTGTGCAGGTCGTAAATCACTGCATAATTCGTGTCGCTCAAGGCGC
ACTCCCGTTCTGGATAATGTTTTTTGCGCCGACATCATAACGGTTCTGGCAAATATTCTGAAATGAGCTG
Features (pLannotate 1.2.2; 21 found; start..end, strand, type, name):
      1..29      +  promoter       tac promoter: strong E. coli promoter; hybrid between the trp and lac UV5 promoters
     37..53      +  protein_bind   lac operator: The lac repressor binds to the lac operator to inhibit transcription in E. coli. This inhibition can be relieved by adding lactose or isopropyl-β-D-thiogalactopyranoside (IPTG). lac repressor encoded by lacI
    138..155     +  CDS            6xHis: 6xHis affinity tag
    171..824     +  CDS            GST26_SCHJA: Experimental evidence at protein level: Swiss-Prot protein existence level 1. GST isoenzymes appear to play a central role in the parasite detoxification system. Other functions are also suspected including a role in increasing the solubility of haematin in the parasite gut. From Schistosoma japonicum (Blood fluke).
    906..1229    +  CDS            DOK5 (fragment): DOK5_HUMAN - Also known as C20orf180. Experimental evidence at protein level: Swiss-Prot protein existence level 1. DOK proteins are enzymatically inert adaptor or scaffolding proteins. They provide a docking platform for the assembly of multimolecular signaling complexes. DOK5 functions in RET-mediated neurite outgrowth and plays a positive role in activation of the MAP kinase pathway. Putative link with downstream effectors of RET in neuronal differentiation. From Homo sapiens (Human).
   1245..1292    +  terminator     fd terminator (sequence withheld): central terminator from bacteriophage fd (Otsuka and Kunisawa, 1982)
   1297..1509    +  CDS            M13 gene III (fragment) (sequence partly withheld): pIII; III; minor coat protein
   1524..1994    +  CDS            M13 gene III (fragment) (sequence partly withheld): pIII; III; minor coat protein
   2016..2086    +  CDS            TcR (fragment): tetracycline efflux protein; tet; confers resistance to tetracycline
   2328..2708    -  CDS            YPB1_ECOLX: Protein predicted: Swiss-Prot protein existence level 4. From Escherichia coli.
   2725..2876    +  CDS            rop (fragment): Rop protein, which maintains plasmids at low copy number; rop
   2912..3340    -  rep_origin     f1 ori (sequence partly withheld): f1 bacteriophage origin of replication; arrow indicates direction of (+) strand synthesis
   3349..3388    +  CDS            rop (fragment): Rop protein, which maintains plasmids at low copy number; rop
   3490..3630    +  misc_feature   bom: basis of mobility region from pBR322
   3816..4403    -  rep_origin     ori: high-copy-number ColE1/pMB1/pBR322/pUC origin of replication
   4574..5434    -  CDS            AmpR: β-lactamase; bla; confers resistance to ampicillin, carbenicillin, and related antibiotics
   5435..5539    -  promoter       AmpR promoter: bla
   5648..5725    +  promoter       lacIq promoter: lacI (mutant); In the lacIq allele, a single base change in the promoter boosts expression of the lacI gene about 10-fold.
   5726..6808    +  CDS            lacI: lac repressor; lacI; The lac repressor binds to the lac operator to inhibit transcription in E. coli. This inhibition can be relieved by adding lactose or isopropyl-β-D-thiogalactopyranoside (IPTG).
   6821..6842    +  protein_bind   CAP binding site: CAP binding activates transcription in the presence of cAMP. E. coli catabolite activator protein
   6861..6878    +  promoter       tet promoter (fragment): E. coli promoter for tetracycline efflux protein gene
