[The description below was written by a language model from this plasmid's Addgene catalogue record and pLannotate feature annotations shown in this document.]
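Description:
pHH0103_DOK5_IRS is a bacterial expression plasmid of about 7 kb, built on the pHH0103 backbone, for producing and purifying a domain of the human adaptor protein DOK5 in E. coli. It replicates from a ColE1/pMB1-type origin accompanied by the pBR322 bom region. It is catalogued as low copy, although the rop gene appears only as two fragments interrupted by an inserted f1 phage origin. Selection is by ampicillin through the bla gene and its own promoter. A short tetracycline-resistance gene fragment and a partial tet promoter are also detected, presumably non-functional leftovers from a pBR322-type ancestor.

The expression cassette is driven by the strong hybrid tac promoter followed by a lac operator. The plasmid carries its own lacI under the up-regulated lacIq promoter, so transcription is held off until IPTG is added. The open reading frame begins with a 6xHis tag, followed by Schistosoma japonicum glutathione S-transferase and then a DOK5 fragment of roughly 320 bp. This fragment corresponds to the "IRS" domain named in the insert (presumably the IRS-type PTB module) and was cloned between SfiI and NotI sites. The resulting His-GST-DOK5 fusion can be captured by metal-chelate or glutathione affinity.

A phage fd terminator lies just downstream of the insert. Beyond it are two fragments of M13 gene III which, together with the f1 origin, suggest that the backbone derives from a phage-display phagemid. Because these fragments sit after the terminator, they do not appear to be part of the expressed product. The associated publication is a large-scale survey of peptide ligands for peptide recognition modules, consistent with use of the purified domain as a binding target, though the record itself states only expression and purification as the purpose.
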