Addgene plasmid #109797: pHH0103_DOK5_IRS
Purpose: Protein expression and purification of DOK5_IRS
Depositing lab: Sachdev Sidhu. Depositing organization: University of Toronto. Publication: Large-scale survey and database of high affinity ligands for peptide recognition modules. Teyra J, Kelil A, Jain S, Helmy M, Jajodia R, Hooda Y, Gu J, D'Cruz AA, Nicholson SE, Min J, Sudol M, Kim PM, Bader GD, Sidhu SS. Mol Syst Biol. 2020 Dec;16(12):e9310. doi: 10.15252/msb.20199310. PubMed 33438817.
Backbone
  Vector backbone: pHH0103
  Vector type: Bacterial Expression
Growth in bacteria
  Bacterial resistance: Ampicillin, 100 μg/mL
  Growth temperature: 37°C
  Growth strain: DH5alpha
  Copy number: Low Copy
Gene/Insert
  Gene/Insert name: DOK5_IRS
  Species: H. sapiens (human)
  Entrez Gene: DOK5 (a.k.a. MGC16926, C20orf180)
  Cloning method: Restriction Enzyme; 5′ cloning site Sfi1 (unknown if destroyed); 3′ cloning site Not1 (unknown if destroyed)
Terms and licenses: Academic/Nonprofit Terms; Industry Terms: Not Available to Industry
How to cite: pHH0103_DOK5_IRS was a gift from Sachdev Sidhu (Addgene plasmid # 109797 ; http://n2t.net/addgene:109797 ; RRID:Addgene_109797)
