>Addgene plasmid #109797 | pHH0103_DOK5_IRS | depositor partial sequence | sequence record 206749 | pHH0103_DOK5_IRS sequence 345 bps
GGCCCAGCCGGCCGGTGTGGAACGTGAGCAGTCTGAACGCTTTAATGTTTATCTGATGCCGTCCCCAAAC
CTGGACGTTCATGGTGAATGCGCCCTGCAAATCACCTATGAGTACATTTGCCTGTGGGATGTGCAGAACC
CGCGCGTCAAACTGATCTCTTGGCCTCTGTCTGCGCTGCGTCGTTACGGTCGTGACACTACCTGGTTCAC
CTTCGAAGCGGGTCGCATGTGTGAGACTGGCGAAGGCCTGTTCATTTTCCAGACGCGTGATGGCGAAGCA
ATCTACCAGAAAGTACACAGCGCTGCACTGGCTATCGCGGAACAGCACGAACGTCTGGCGGCCGC
